Addgene plasmid #221394: PD2529 human alpha5 ecto
Purpose: Mammalian expression of human integrin alpha5 ectodomain
Depositing lab: Timothy Springer. Depositing organization: Boston Children's Hospital. Publication: Ligand binding initiates single-molecule integrin conformational activation. Li J, Jo MH, Yan J, Hall T, Lee J, Lopez-Sanchez U, Yan S, Ha T, Springer TA. Cell. 2024 May 14:S0092-8674(24)00475-6. doi: 10.1016/j.cell.2024.04.049. PubMed 38772370.
Backbone
  Vector backbone: pD2529 CAG
  Backbone manufacturer: 65
  Vector type: Mammalian Expression
  Selectable markers: Puromycin
Growth in bacteria
  Bacterial resistance: Kanamycin, 50 μg/mL
  Growth temperature: 37°C
  Growth strain: DH5alpha
  Copy number: High Copy
Gene/Insert
  Gene/Insert name: integrin alpha5 ectodomain
  Species: H. sapiens (human)
  Mutation: codon optimized for human mature residues _5 F1 to Y954
  Entrez Gene: ITGA5 (a.k.a. CD49e, FNRA, VLA-5, VLA5A)
  Tag / fusion protein: CD33 secretion peptide (MPLLLLLPLLWAGALA) (N terminal on insert); HRV3C cleavage site, acid coil, Protein C tag, and Strep twin tag (C terminal on insert)
  Cloning method: Gibson Cloning
Terms and licenses: Academic/Nonprofit Terms; Industry Terms: Not Available to Industry
How to cite: PD2529 human alpha5 ecto was a gift from Timothy Springer (Addgene plasmid # 221394 ; http://n2t.net/addgene:221394 ; RRID:Addgene_221394)
