[The description below was written by a language model from this plasmid's Addgene catalogue record and pLannotate feature annotations shown in this document.]
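Description:
PD2529 human alpha5 ecto is a mammalian expression plasmid built on the pD2529 CAG backbone for producing a secreted, soluble form of the human integrin alpha5 (ITGA5) ectodomain. It is propagated in E. coli at high copy from a ColE1/pUC-type origin and selected with kanamycin through an aph(3')-Ia gene driven by an EM7 bacterial promoter. For selection in mammalian cells, a separate, oppositely oriented cassette places a puromycin N-acetyltransferase gene under the mouse PGK promoter, terminated by a human β-globin polyadenylation signal.

The main expression unit uses the CAG arrangement: the CMV immediate-early enhancer, the chicken β-actin promoter and a chimeric β-actin/β-globin intron, which together give strong constitutive transcription in many mammalian cell types. The insert is a human codon-optimized sequence encoding mature alpha5 residues F1 to Y954. A CD33 secretion peptide precedes it to direct the protein into the secretory pathway. It is followed by an HRV3C protease site, an acid coil, a Protein C tag and a Twin-Strep tag. The acidic coil is the kind of element typically paired with a complementary basic coil on a partner beta subunit to promote heterodimer assembly, although the record does not name a partner construct. The affinity tags allow purification, and the protease site allows the C-terminal additions to be removed.

The feature table also shows an AcGFP1 coding sequence downstream of the integrin insert. This suggests a co-expressed fluorescent reporter for tracking transfected cells, but no linking element such as an IRES is annotated. A hepatitis B virus post-transcriptional regulatory element (which overlaps a fragment of the X gene) and a rabbit β-globin poly(A) signal complete the transcript.
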