Features (pLannotate 1.2.2; 14 found; start..end, strand, type, name):
     14..513     -  promoter       PGK promoter: mouse phosphoglycerate kinase 1 promoter
    597..900     +  enhancer       CMV enhancer: human cytomegalovirus immediate early enhancer
    902..1177    +  promoter       chicken β-actin promoter: No description available
   1178..2194    +  intron         chimeric intron: chimera between introns from chicken β-actin and rabbit β-globin
   2356..5238    +  CDS            ITGA5 (fragment): ITA5_HUMAN - Also known as FNRA. Experimental evidence at protein level: Swiss-Prot protein existence level 1. (Microbial infection) In case of HIV-1 infection, the interaction with extracellular viral Tat protein seems to enhance angiogenesis in Kaposi's sarcoma lesions. From Homo sapiens (Human).
   5542..6258    +  CDS            AcGFP1: AcGFP1 is a basic (constitutively fluorescent) green fluorescent protein, derived from Aequorea coerulescens.
   7308..7566    +  ncRNA          HBV PRE 1151-1410: Accession: RF02816 - Hepatitis B virus post-transcriptional regulatory element 1151-1410
   7532..7873    +  CDS            X (fragment): X_HBVD3 - Experimental evidence at protein level: Swiss-Prot protein existence level 1. Multifunctional protein that plays a role in silencing host antiviral defenses and promoting viral transcription. Does not seem to be essential for HBV infection. May be directly involved in development of cirrhosis and liver cancer (hepatocellular carcinoma). Most of cytosolic activities involve modulation of cytosolic calcium. The effect on apoptosis is controversial depending on the cell types in which the studies have been conducted. May induce apoptosis by localizing in mitochondria and causing loss of
   7855..7910    +  polyA_signal   β-globin poly(A) signal: rabbit β-globin polyadenylation signal (Gil and Proudfoot, 1987)
   8620..9208    -  rep_origin     ori: high-copy-number ColE1/pMB1/pBR322/pUC origin of replication
   9294..10103   -  CDS            KanR: aminoglycoside phosphotransferase; aph(3')-Ia; confers resistance to kanamycin in bacteria or G418 (Geneticin®) in eukaryotes
  10122..10166   -  promoter       EM7 promoter (fragment): synthetic bacterial promoter&nbsp
  10385..10594   -  polyA_signal   β-globin poly(A) (fragment): human β-globin polyadenylation signal
  10595..4       -  CDS            PuroR (fragment) (across the origin): puromycin N-acetyltransferase; pac from Streptomyces; confers resistance to puromycin
>Addgene plasmid #221394 | PD2529 human alpha5 ecto | addgene full sequence | sequence record 439267 | Addgene NGS Result
TCATGGTGGCGGACGAAAGGCCCGGAGATGAGGAAGAGGAGAACAGCGCGGCAGACGTGCGCTTTTGAAG
CGTGCAGAATGCCGGGCCTCCGGAGGACCTTCGGGCGCCCGCCCCGCCCCTGAGCCCGCCCCTGAGCCCG
CCCCCGGACCCACCCCTTCCCAGCCTCTGAGCCCAGAAAGCGAAGGAGCAAAGCTGCTATTGGCCGCTGC
CCCAAAGGCCTACCCGCTTCCATTGCTCAGCGGTGCTGTCCATCTGCACGAGACTAGTGAGTCGTGCTAC
TTCCATTTGTCACGTCCTGCACGACGCGAGCTGCGGGGCGGGGGGGAACTTCCTGACTAGGGGAGGAGTA
GAAGGTGGCGCGAAGGGGCCACCAAAGAACGGAGCCGGTTGGCGCCTACCGGTGGATGTGGAATGTGTGC
GAGGCCAGAGGCCACTTGTGTAGCGCCAAGTGCCCAGCGGGGCTGCTAAAGCGCATGCTCCAGACTGCCT
TGGGAAAAGCGCCTCCCCTACCCGGTAGAGAAACTTGATCTGTCGCCGCAATTCAAACTTCGTGAGGCTC
CGGTGCCCGTCAGTGACCTGCTATACTCTGGAGACGCGTTACATAACTTACGGTAAATGGCCCGCCTGGC
TGACCGCCCAACGACCCCCGCCCATTGACGTCAATAATGACGTATGTTCCCATAGTAACGCCAATAGGGA
CTTTCCATTGACGTCAATGGGTGGAGTATTTACGGTAAACTGCCCACTTGGCAGTACATCAAGTGTATCA
TATGCCAAGTACGCCCCCTATTGACGTCAATGACGGTAAATGGCCCGCCTGGCATTATGCCCAGTACATG
ACCTTATGGGACTTTCCTACTTGGCAGTACATCTACGTATTAGTCATCGCTATTACCATGGTCGAGGTGA
GCCCCACGTTCTGCTTCACTCTCCCCATCTCCCCCCCCTCCCCACCCCCAATTTTGTATTTATTTATTTT
TTAATTATTTTGTGCAGCGATGGGGGCGGGGGGGGGGGGGGCGCGCGCCAGGCGGGGCGGGGCGGGGCGA
GGGGCGGGGCGGGGCGAGGCGGAGAGGTGCGGCGGCAGCCAATCAGAGCGGCGCGCTCCGAAAGTTTCCT
TTTATGGCGAGGCGGCGGCGGCGGCGGCCCTATAAAAAGCGAAGCGCGCGGCGGGCGGGAGTCGCTGCGC
GCTGCCTTCGCCCCGTGCCCCGCTCCGCCGCCGCCTCGCGCCGCCCGCCCCGGCTCTGACTGACCGCGTT
ACTCCCACAGGTGAGCGGGCGGGACGGCCCTTCTCCTCCGGGCTGTAATTAGCGCTTGGTTTAATGACGG
CTTGTTTCTTTTCTGTGGCTGCGTGAAAGCCTTGAGGGGCTCCGGGAGGGCCCTTTGTGCGGGGGGAGCG
GCTCGGGGGGTGCGTGCGTGTGTGTGTGCGTGGGGAGCGCCGCGTGCGGCTCCGCGCTGCCCGGCGGCTG
TGAGCGCTGCGGGCGCGGCGCGGGGCTTTGTGCGCTCCGCAGTGTGCGCGAGGGGAGCGCGGCCGGGGGC
GGTGCCCCGCGGTGCGGGGGGGGCTGCGAGGGGAACAAAGGCTGCGTGCGGGGTGTGTGCGTGGGGGGGT
GAGCAGGGGGTGTGGGCGCGTCGGTCGGGCTGCAACCCCCCCTGCACCCCCCTCCCCGAGTTGCTGAGCA
CGGCCCGGCTTCGGGTGCGGGGCTCCGTACGGGGCGTGGCGCGGGGCTCGCCGTGCCGGGCGGGGGGTGG
CGGCAGGTGGGGGTGCCGGGCGGGGCGGGGCCGCCTCGGGCCGGGGAGGGCTCGGGGGAGGGGCGCGGCG
GCCCCCGGAGCGCCGGCGGCTGTCGAGGCGCGGCGAGCCGCAGCCATTGCCTTTTATGGTAATCGTGCGA
GAGGGCGCAGGGACTTCCTTTGTCCCAAATCTGTGCGGAGCCGAAATCTGGGAGGCGCCGCCGCACCCCC
TCTAGCGGGCGCGGGGCGAAGCGGTGCGGCGCCGGCAGGAAGGAAATGGGCGGGGAGGGCCTTCGTGCGT
CGCCGCGCCGCCGTCCCCTTCTCCCTCTCCAGCCTCGGGGCTGTCCGCGGGGGGACGGCTGCCTTCGGGG
GGGACGGGGCAGGGCGGGGTTCGGCTTCTGGCGTGTGACCGGCGGCTCTAGAGCCTCTGCTAACCATGTT
CATGCCTTCTTCTTTTTCCTACAGCTCCTGGGCAACGTGCTGGTTATTGTGCTGTCTCATCATTTTGGCA
AAGAATTCGGCTTGATCGAAGCCGTCTCAGGGGAGAGACCACACCCAAGCTGTCTAGAGCCGCCACCATG
CCTTTGCTCCTCCTGTTGCCCTTGCTCTGGGCTGGCGCCCTCGCGTTCAACTTAGACGCGGAGGCCCCAG
CAGTACTCTCGGGGCCCCCGGGCTCCTTCTTCGGATTCTCAGTGGAGTTTTACCGGCCGGGAACAGACGG
GGTCAGCGTGCTGGTGGGAGCACCCAAGGCTAATACCAGCCAGCCAGGAGTGCTGCAGGGTGGTGCTGTC
TACCTCTGTCCTTGGGGTGCCAGCCCCACACAGTGCACCCCCATTGAATTTGACAGCAAAGGCTCTCGGC
TCCTGGAGTCCTCACTGTCCAGCTCAGAGGGAGAGGAGCCTGTGGAGTACAAGTCCTTGCAGTGGTTCGG
GGCAACAGTTCGAGCCCATGGCTCCTCCATCTTGGCATGCGCTCCACTGTACAGCTGGCGCACAGAGAAG
GAGCCACTGAGCGACCCCGTGGGCACCTGCTACCTCTCCACAGATAACTTCACCCGAATTCTGGAGTATG
CACCCTGCCGCTCAGATTTCAGCTGGGCAGCAGGACAGGGTTACTGCCAAGGAGGCTTCAGTGCCGAGTT
CACCAAGACTGGCCGTGTGGTTTTAGGTGGACCAGGAAGCTATTTCTGGCAAGGCCAGATCCTGTCTGCC
ACTCAGGAGCAGATTGCAGAATCTTATTACCCCGAGTACCTGATCAACCTGGTTCAGGGGCAGCTGCAGA
CTCGCCAGGCCAGTTCCATCTATGATGACAGCTACCTAGGATACTCTGTGGCTGTTGGTGAATTCAGTGG
TGATGACACAGAAGACTTTGTTGCTGGTGTGCCCAAAGGGAACCTCACTTACGGCTATGTCACCATCCTT
AATGGCTCAGACATTCGATCCCTCTACAACTTCTCAGGGGAACAGATGGCCTCCTACTTTGGCTATGCAG
TGGCCGCCACAGACGTCAATGGGGACGGGCTGGATGACTTGCTGGTGGGGGCACCCCTGCTCATGGATCG
GACCCCTGACGGGCGGCCTCAGGAGGTGGGCAGGGTCTACGTCTACCTGCAGCACCCAGCCGGCATAGAG
CCCACGCCCACCCTTACCCTCACTGGCCATGATGAGTTTGGCCGATTTGGCAGCTCCTTGACCCCCCTGG
GGGACCTGGACCAGGATGGCTACAATGATGTGGCCATCGGGGCTCCCTTTGGTGGGGAGACCCAGCAGGG
AGTAGTGTTTGTATTTCCTGGGGGCCCAGGAGGGCTGGGCTCTAAGCCTTCCCAGGTTCTGCAGCCCCTG
TGGGCAGCCAGCCACACCCCAGACTTCTTTGGCTCTGCCCTTCGAGGAGGCCGAGACCTGGATGGCAATG
GATATCCTGATCTGATTGTGGGGTCCTTTGGTGTGGACAAGGCTGTGGTATACAGGGGCCGCCCCATCGT
GTCCGCTAGTGCCTCCCTCACCATCTTCCCCGCCATGTTCAACCCAGAGGAGCGGAGCTGCAGCTTAGAG
GGGAACCCTGTGGCCTGCATCAACCTTAGCTTCTGCCTCAATGCTTCTGGAAAACACGTTGCTGACTCCA
TTGGTTTCACAGTGGAACTTCAGCTGGACTGGCAGAAGCAGAAGGGAGGGGTACGGCGGGCACTGTTCCT
GGCCTCCAGGCAGGCAACCCTGACCCAGACCCTGCTCATCCAGAATGGGGCTCGAGAGGATTGCAGAGAG
ATGAAGATCTACCTCAGGAACGAGTCAGAATTTCGAGACAAACTCTCGCCGATTCACATCGCTCTCAACT
TCTCCTTGGACCCCCAAGCCCCAGTGGACAGCCACGGCCTCAGGCCAGCCCTACATTATCAGAGCAAGAG
CCGGATAGAGGACAAGGCTCAGATCTTGCTGGACTGTGGAGAAGACAACATCTGTGTGCCTGACCTGCAG
CTGGAAGTGTTTGGGGAGCAGAACCATGTGTACCTGGGTGACAAGAATGCCCTGAACCTCACTTTCCATG
CCCAGAATGTGGGTGAGGGTGGCGCCTATGAGGCTGAGCTTCGGGTCACCGCCCCTCCAGAGGCTGAGTA
CTCAGGACTCGTCAGACACCCAGGGAACTTCTCCAGCCTGAGCTGTGACTACTTTGCCGTGAACCAGAGC
CGCCTGCTGGTGTGTGACCTGGGCAACCCCATGAAGGCAGGAGCCAGTCTGTGGGGTGGCCTTCGGTTTA
CAGTCCCTCATCTCCGGGACACTAAGAAAACCATCCAGTTTGACTTCCAGATCCTCAGCAAGAATCTCAA
CAACTCGCAAAGCGACGTGGTTTCCTTTCGGCTCTCCGTGGAGGCTCAGGCCCAGGTCACCCTGAACGGT
GTCTCCAAGCCTGAGGCAGTGCTATTCCCAGTAAGCGACTGGCATCCCCGAGACCAGCCTCAGAAGGAGG
AGGACCTGGGACCTGCTGTCCACCATGTCTATGAGCTCATCAACCAAGGCCCCAGCTCCATTAGCCAGGG
TGTGCTGGAACTCAGCTGTCCCCAGGCTCTGGAAGGTCAGCAGCTCCTATATGTGACCAGAGTTACGGGA
CTCAACTGCACCACCAATCACCCCATTAACCCAAAGGGCCTGGAGTTGGATCCCGAGGGTTCCCTGCACC
ACCAGCAAAAACGGGAAGCTCCAAGCCGCAGCTCTGCTTCCTCGGGACCTCAGATCCTGAAATGCCCGGA
GGCTGAGTGTTTCAGGCTGCGCTGTGAGCTCGGGCCCCTGCACCAACAAGAGAGCCAAAGTCTGCAGTTG
CATTTCCGAGTCTGGGCCAAGACTTTCTTGCAGCGGGAGCACCAGCCATTTAGCCTGCAGTGTGAGGCTG
TGTACAAAGCCCTGAAGATGCCCTACCGAATCCTGCCTCGGCAGCTGCCCCAAAAAGAGCGTCAGGTGGC
CACAGCTGTGCAATGGACCAAGGCAGAAGGCAGCTATGCTAGCCTTGAGGTGCTTTTCCAAGGTCCCGCA
CAATGCGAGAAAGAGTTGCAAGCCCTTGAAAAGGAGAACGCTCAACTTGAGTGGGAACTTCAAGCCCTCG
AAAAGGAGCTTGCCCAAGAGGACCAAGTAGACCCGCGGCTGATAGATGGTAAAAGTGCATGGTCTCATCC
CCAATTTGAAAAAGGTGGGGGGTCAGGCGGCGGTTCAGGCGGGAGTGCTTGGTCACACCCCCAATTTGAG
AAAGGTACCAGTACTGGGAGTGGGGCCACCAACTTTTCTCTGCTCAAGCAAGCCGGGGATGTTGAAGAAA
ATCCAGGGCCAATGGTGTCTAAGGGCGCAGAACTGTTCACCGGAATCGTACCTATTTTGATAGAACTTAA
TGGGGATGTCAATGGACATAAATTCAGTGTCAGCGGTGAGGGTGAAGGCGATGCGACTTATGGGAAACTG
ACGCTCAAATTTATCTGTACCACCGGTAAACTCCCCGTTCCGTGGCCGACCCTTGTCACCACCCTGTCCT
ATGGCGTTCAGTGTTTTAGCAGGTATCCAGATCACATGAAACAGCATGACTTTTTCAAGTCCGCCATGCC
TGAGGGTTACATTCAAGAGCGAACGATATTCTTTGAAGACGATGGCAACTATAAGTCCAGGGCGGAGGTC
AAGTTTGAGGGCGACACGCTTGTGAATAGGATTGAGCTTACGGGGACTGATTTTAAAGAAGACGGCAATA
TCCTTGGGAATAAAATGGAATACAACTATAATGCCCACAACGTGTATATAATGACGGATAAGGCCAAGAA
CGGAATCAAAGTCAACTTTAAAATCAGACACAACATCGAAGATGGCAGCGTGCAACTTGCCGACCATTAC
CAGCAAAACACGCCTATTGGCGACGGTCCTGTCTTGCTCCCTGACAATCACTATCTCAGCACGCAAAGTG
CCCTGAGTAAAGATCCTAACGAGAAACGGGATCACATGATTTACTTTGGGTTTGTGACAGCGGCTGCTAT
AACGCATGGTATGGACGAATTGTACAAATGATAAAGTACTTGATAAGCTCTTCAGGTTGAGGTCTCTAAA
AGCGTCTTCCTGTTCTCATCACATCATATCAAGGTTATATACCATCAATATTGCCACAGATGTTACTTAG
CCTTTTAATATTTCTCTAATTTAGTGTATATGCAATGATAGTTCTCTGATTTCTGAGATTGAGTTTCTCA
TGTGTAATGATTATTTAGAGTTTCTCTTTCATCTGTTCAAATTTTTGTCTAGTTTTATTTTTTACTGATT
TGTAAGACTTCTTTTTATAATCTGCATATTACAATTCTCTTTACTGGGGTGTTGCAAATATTTTCTGTCA
TTCTATGGCCTGACTTTTCTTAATGGTTTTTTAATTTTAAAAATAAGTCTTAATATTCATGCAATCTAAT
TAACAATCTTTTCTTTGTGGTTAGGACTTTGAGTCATAAGAAATTTTTCTCTACACTGAAGTCATGATGG
CATGCTTCTATATTATTTTCTAAAAGATTTAAAGTTTTGCCTTCTCCATTTAGACTTATAATTCACTGGA
ATTTTTTTGTGTGTATGGTATGACATATGGGTTCCCTTTTATTTTTTACATATAAATATATTTCCCTGTT
TTTCTAAAAAAGAAAAAGATCATCATTTTCCCATTGTAAAATGCCATATTTTTTTCATAGGTCACTTACA
TATATCAATGGGTCTGTTTCTGAGCTCTACTCTATTTTATCAGCCTCACTGTCTATCCCCACACATCTCA
TGCTTTGCTCTAAATCTTGATATTTAGTGGAACATTCTTTCCCATTTTGTTCTACAAGAATATTTTTGTT
ATTGTCTTTGGGCTTTCTATATACATTTTGAAATGAGGTTGACAAGTTAATAACAGGCCTATTGATTGGA
AAGTTTGTCAACGAATTGTGGGTCTTTTGGGGTTTGCTGCCCCTTTTACGCAATGTGGATATCCTGCTTT
AATGCCTTTATATGCATGTATACAAGCAAAACAGGCTTTTACTTTCTCGCCAACTTACAAGGCCTTTCTC
AGTAAACAGTATATGACCCTTTACCCCGTTGCTCGGCAACGGCCTGGTCTGTGCCAAGTGTTTGCTGACG
CAACCCCCACTGGTTGGGGCTTGGCCATAGGCCATCAGCGCATGCGTGGAACCTTTGTGTCTCCTCTGCC
GATCCATACTGCGGAACTCCTAGCCGCTTGTTTTGCTCGCAGCAGGTCTGGAGCAAACCTCATCGGGACC
GACAATTCTGTCGTACTCTCCCGCAAGTATACATCGTTTCCATGGCTGCTAGGCTGTGCTGCCAACTGGA
TCCTGCGCGGGACGTCCTTTGTTTACGTCCCGTCGGCGCTGAATCCCGCGGACGACCCCTCCCGGGGCCG
CTTGGGGCTCTACCGCCCGCTTCTCCGTCTGCCGTACCGTCCGACCACGGGGCGCACCTCTCTTTACGCG
GACTCCCCGTCTGTGCCTTCTCATCTGCCGGACCGTGTGCACTTCGCTTCACCTCTGCACGTCGCATGGA
GGCCACCGTGAACGCCCACCGGAACCTGCCCAAGGTCTTGCATAAGAGGACTCTTGGACTTTCAGCAATG
TCATCTCAGTGGCTAATAAAGGAAATTTATTTTCATTGCAATAGTGTGTTGGAATTTTTTGTGTCTCTCA
CTCGGAAGGACATATGGGAGGGCAAATCATTTAAAACATCAGAATGAGTATTTGGTTTAGAGTTTGGCAA
CATATGCCCATATGCTGGCTGCCATGAACAAAGGTTGGCTATAAAGAGGTCATCAGTATATGAAACAGCC
CCCTGCTGTCCATTCCTTATTCCATAGAAAAGCCTTGACTTGAGGTTAGATTTTTTTTATATTTTGTTTT
GTGTTATTTTTTTCTTTAACATCCCTAAAATTTTCCTTACATGTTTTACTAGCCAGATTTTTCCTCCTCT
CCTGACTACTCCCAGTCATAGCTGTCCCTCTTCTCTTATGGAGATCTTTGCATTTTTAGACATTTAGAAG
CCTATATCTTGTTACAGAATTGGAATTACACAAAAATTCTACCATATTTTGAAAGCTTAGGTTGTTCTGA
AAAAAACAATATATTGTTTTCCTGGGTAAACTAAAAGTCCCCTCGAGGAAAGGCCCCTAAAGTGAAACAG
TGCAAAACGTTCAAAAACTGTCTGGCAATACAAGTTCCACTTTGACCAAAACGGCTGGCAGTAAAAGGGT
TAAGAAGACTGTCAGCCTTGAGCGGTATCAGCTCACTCAAAGGCGGTAATACGGTTATCCACAGAATCAG
GGGATAACGCAGGAAAGAACATGTGAGCAAAAGGCCAGCAAAAGGCCAGGAACCGTAAAAAGGCCGCGTT
GCTGGCGTTTTTCCATAGGCTCCGCCCCCCTGACGAGCATCACAAAAATCGACGCTCAAGTCAGAGGTGG
CGAAACCCGACAGGACTATAAAGATACCAGGCGTTTCCCCCTGGAAGCTCCCTCGTGCGCTCTCCTGTTC
CGACCCTGCCGCTTACCGGATACCTGTCCGCCTTTCTCCCTTCGGGAAGCGTGGCGCTTTCTCATAGCTC
ACGCTGTAGGTATCTCAGTTCGGTGTAGGTCGTTCGCTCCAAGCTGGGCTGTGTGCACGAACCCCCCGTT
CAGCCCGACCGCTGCGCCTTATCCGGTAACTATCGTCTTGAGTCCAACCCGGTAAGACACGACTTATCGC
CACTGGCAGCAGCCACTGGTAACAGGATTAGCAGAGCGAGGTATGTAGGCGGTGCTACAGAGTTCTTGAA
GTGGTGGGCTAACTACGGCTACACTAGAAGAACAGTATTTGGTATCTGCGCTCTGCTGAAGCCAGTTACC
TTCGGAAAAAGAGTTGGTAGCTCTTGATCCGGCAAACAAACCACCGCTGGTAGCGGTGGTTTTTTTGTTT
GCAAGCAGCAGATTACGCGCAGAAAAAAAGGATCTCAAGAAGATCCTTTGATCTTTTCTACGGGGTCTGA
CGCTCAGTGGAACGACGCGCGCGTAACTCACGTTAAGGGATTTTGGTCATGAGTTAGAAAAACTCATCGA
GCATCAAATGAAACTGCAATTTATTCATATCAGGATTATCAATACCATATTTTTGAAAAAGCCGTTTCTG
TAATGAAGGAGAAAACTCACCGAGGCAGTTCCATAGGATGGCAAGATCCTGGTATCGGTCTGCGATTCCG
ACTCGTCCAACATCAATACAACCTATTAATTTCCCCTCGTCAAAAATAAGGTTATCAAGTGAGAAATCAC
CATGAGTGACGACTGAATCCGGTGAGAATGGCAAAAGTTTATGCATTTCTTTCCAGACTTGTTCAACAGG
CCAGCCATTACGCTCGTCATCAAAATCACTCGCATCAACCAAACCGTTATTCATTCGTGATTGCGCCTGA
GCGAGGCGAAATACGCGATCGCTGTTAAAAGGACAATTACAAACAGGAATCGAGTGCAACCGGCGCAGGA
ACACTGCCAGCGCATCAACAATATTTTCACCTGAATCAGGATATTCTTCTAATACCTGGAACGCTGTTTT
TCCGGGGATCGCAGTGGTGAGTAACCATGCATCATCAGGAGTACGGATAAAATGCTTGATGGTCGGAAGT
GGCATAAATTCCGTCAGCCAGTTTAGTCTGACCATCTCATCTGTAACATCATTGGCAACGCTACCTTTGC
CATGTTTCAGAAACAACTCTGGCGCATCGGGCTTCCCATACAAGCGATAGATTGTCGCACCTGATTGCCC
GACATTATCGCGAGCCCATTTATACCCATATAAATCAGCATCCATGTTGGAATTTAATCGCGGCCTCGAC
GTTTCCCGTTGGATATGGCTCATTTTTTACTTCCTCACCTTGTCGTATTATACTATGCCGATATACTATG
CCGATGATTAATTGTCGACACTGCGGGGGCTCTGTGTGGTAAGCAGGTCTTAACCTTTTTACTGCCAATG
ACGCATGGGATACGTCGTGGCAGTAAAAGGGCTTAAATGCCAACGACGCGTCCCATACGTTGTTGGCATT
TTAATTCTTCTCTCTGCAGCGGCAGCATGTGCCGCCGCTGCAGAGAGTTTCTAGCGATGACAGCCCCTCT
GGGCAACGAGCCGGGGGGGCTGTCTTTCTTTATGTTTTAAATGCACTGACCTCCCACATTCCCTTTTTAG
TAAAATATTCAGAAATAATTTAAATACATCATTGCAATGAAAATAAATGTTTTTTATTAGGCAGAATCCA
GATGCTCAAGGCCCTTCATAATATCCCCCAGTTTAGTAGTTGGACTTAGGGAACAAAGGAACCTTTAATA
GAAATTGGACAGCAAGAAAGCGAGTCAGGCACCGGGCTTGCGGGTCATGCACCAGGTGCGCGGTCCTTCG
GGCACCTCGACGTCGGCGGTGACGGTGAAGCCGAGCCGCTCGTAGAAGGGGAGGTTGCGGGGCGCGGATG
TCTCCAGGAAGGCGGGCACCCCGGCGCGCTCGGCCGCCTCCACTCCGGGGAGCACGACGGCGCTGCCCAG
ACCCTTGCCCTGGTGGTCGGGCGACACGCCGACGGTGGCCAGGAACCACGCGGGCTCCTTGGGCCGGTGC
GGCGCCAGGAGGCCTTCCATCTGTTGCTGCGCGGCCAGCCGGGAACCGCTCAACTCGGCCATGCGCGGGC
CGATCTCGGCGAACACCGCCCCCGCTTCGACGCTCTCCGGCGTGGTCCAGACCGCCACCGCGGCGCCGTC
GTCCGCGACCCACACCTTGCCGATGTCGAGCCCGACGCGCGTGAGGAAGAGTTCTTGCAGCTCGGTGACC
CGCTCGATGTGGCGGTCCGGATCGACGGTGTGGCGCGTGGCGGGGTAGTCGGCGAACGCGGCGGCGAGGG
TGCGTACGGCCCTGGGGACGTCGTCGCGGGTGGCGAGGCGCACCGTGGGCTTGTACTCGG
